>Addgene plasmid #227114 | pAAV_GR-RE_MLPmin_BC1094-luc2 | addgene full sequence | sequence record 455196 | Addgene NGS Result
TAGCTGCGCGCTCGCTCGCTCACTGAGGCCGCCCGGGCAAAGCCCGGGCGTCGGGCGACCTTTGGTCGCC
CGGCCTCAGTGAGCGAGCGAGCGCGCAGAGAGGGAGTGGCCAACTCCATCACTAGGGGTTCCTTGTAGTT
AATGATTAACCCGCCATGCTACTTATCTACGTAGCCATGCTCTAGGTACCTTCTTCAAGGACGACGGCAA
CTACAAGACCCGCGCCGAGGTGAAGTTCGAGGGCGACACCCTGGTGAACCGCATCGAGCTGAAGGGCATC
GACTTCAAGGAGGACGGCAACATCCTGGGGCACAAGCTGGAGTACAACTACAACAGCCACAACGTCCATA
TCATGGCCGACAAGCAGAAGAACGGCATCAAGGTGAACTTCAAGATCCGCCACAACATCGAGGACGGCAG
CGTGCAGCTCGCCGACCACTCATATGTACTCGAGTTGTCGACGGTATCGATAAGCTTGATATCACAAGTT
TGTACAAAAAAGCAGGCTGGGAACATTATGTCCTGTGGGAACAGTATGTCCTGAGGGAACATTATGTCCT
GTGGGAACATTATGTCCTGTACGCGTGGCCTCGCCTGCAGGGGGAACATTATGTCCTGTGGGAACAGTAT
GTCCTGAGGGAACATTATGTCCTGTGGGAACATTATGTCCTGTGGCCTCCTGCAGGAGGCGGCCGGGAAC
ATTATGTCCTGTGGGAACAGTATGTCCTGAGGGAACATTATGTCCTGTGGGAACATTATGTCCTGTCAAC
TTTTCTATACAAAGTTGGCAAGTGCAGGTGCCAGAACATTTCTCTGGCCTAACTGGAAGACGCTAGCGGG
GGGCTATAAAAGGGGGTGGGGGCGTTCGTCCTCACTCTAGATCTGCGATCTAAGTAAGCTTGGCAATCCG
GTACTGTTGGTAAAGCCCAACTTTGTATAATAAAGTTGAGCTAGTTGCTAAGTCTGCCGAGTAGAATTAA
CCCTCACTAAAGGGTAGGTGACACTATAATCTCTACTTTACATACATACAGGCAGTACATACATTACTTC
TATTACCCTATAGTGAGTCGTATTAGTAGACGCGAGTCAATGCATGTACGACAGCTTTCTTGTACAAAGT
GGTGATATCGAATTCCTGCAGCCCGGGGGATCCGCCCGGGCTAGAGCGGCCGCCACCGCGGTGGAGCTCG
CGACTAGTGACGCCACCATGGAAGATGCCAAAAACATTAAGAAGGGCCCAGCGCCATTCTACCCACTCGA
AGACGGGACCGCCGGCGAGCAGCTGCACAAAGCCATGAAGCGCTACGCCCTGGTGCCTGGCACCATCGCC
TTTACCGACGCACATATCGAGGTGGACATTACCTACGCCGAGTACTTCGAGATGAGCGTTCGGCTGGCAG
AAGCTATGAAGCGCTATGGGCTGAATACAAACCATCGGATCGTGGTGTGCAGCGAGAATAGCTTGCAGTT
CTTCATGCCCGTGTTGGGTGCCCTGTTCATCGGTGTGGCTGTGGCCCCAGCTAACGACATCTACAACGAG
CGCGAGCTGCTGAACAGCATGGGCATCAGCCAGCCCACCGTCGTATTCGTGAGCAAGAAAGGGCTGCAAA
AGATCCTCAACGTGCAAAAGAAGCTACCGATCATACAAAAGATCATCATCATGGATAGCAAGACCGACTA
CCAGGGCTTCCAAAGCATGTACACCTTCGTGACTTCCCATTTGCCACCCGGCTTCAACGAGTACGACTTC
GTGCCCGAGAGCTTCGACCGGGACAAAACCATCGCCCTGATCATGAACAGTAGTGGCAGTACCGGATTGC
CCAAGGGCGTAGCCCTACCGCACCGCACCGCTTGTGTCCGATTCAGTCATGCCCGCGACCCCATCTTCGG
CAACCAGATCATCCCCGACACCGCTATCCTCAGCGTGGTGCCATTTCACCACGGCTTCGGCATGTTCACC
ACGCTGGGCTACTTGATCTGCGGCTTTCGGGTCGTGCTCATGTACCGCTTCGAGGAGGAGCTATTCTTGC
GCAGCTTGCAAGACTATAAGATTCAATCTGCCCTGCTGGTGCCCACACTATTTAGCTTCTTCGCTAAGAG
CACTCTCATCGACAAGTACGACCTAAGCAACTTGCACGAGATCGCCAGCGGCGGGGCGCCGCTCAGCAAG
GAGGTAGGTGAGGCCGTGGCCAAACGCTTCCACCTACCAGGCATCCGCCAGGGCTACGGCCTGACAGAAA
CAACCAGCGCCATTCTGATCACCCCCGAAGGGGACGACAAGCCTGGCGCAGTAGGCAAGGTGGTGCCCTT
CTTCGAGGCTAAGGTGGTGGACTTGGACACCGGTAAGACACTGGGTGTGAACCAGCGCGGCGAGCTGTGC
GTCCGTGGCCCCATGATCATGAGCGGCTACGTTAACAACCCCGAGGCTACAAACGCTCTCATCGACAAGG
ACGGCTGGCTGCACAGCGGCGACATCGCCTACTGGGACGAGGACGAGCACTTCTTCATCGTGGACCGGCT
GAAGAGCCTGATCAAATACAAGGGCTACCAGGTAGCCCCAGCCGAACTGGAGAGCATCCTGCTGCAACAC
CCCAACATCTTCGACGCCGGGGTCGCCGGCCTGCCCGACGACGATGCCGGCGAGCTGCCCGCCGCAGTCG
TCGTGCTGGAACACGGTAAAACCATAACCGAGAAGGAGATCGTGGACTATGTGGCCAGCCAGGCTACAAC
CGCCAAGAAGCTGCGCGGTGGTGTTGTGTTCGTGGACGAGGTGCCTAAAGGACTGACCGGCAAGTTGGAC
GCCCGCAAGATCCGCGAGATTCTCATTAAGGCCAAGAAGGGCGGCAAGATCGCCGTGTAATTCGAATTCG
ATATCAAGCTTATCGATAATCAACCTCTGGATTACAAAATTTGTGAAAGATTGACTGGTATTCTTAACTA
TGTTGCTCCTTTTACGCTATGTGGATACGCTGCTTTAATGCCTTTGTATCATGCTATTGCTTCCCGTATG
GCTTTCATTTTCTCCTCCTTGTATAAATCCTGGTTGCTGTCTCTTTATGAGGAGTTGTGGCCCGTTGTCA
GGCAACGTGGCGTGGTGTGCACTGTGTTTGCTGACGCAACCCCCACTGGTTGGGGCATTGCCACCACCTG
TCAGCTCCTTTCCGGGACTTTCGCTTTCCCCCTCCCTATTGCCACGGCGGAACTCATCGCCGCCTGCCTT
GCCCGCTGCTGGACAGGGGCTCGGCTGTTGGGCACTGACAATTCCGTGGTGTTGTCGGGGAAATCATCGT
CCTTTCCTTGGCTGCTCGCCTGTGTTGCCACCTGGATTCTGCGCGGGACGTCCTTCTGCTACGTCCCTTC
GGCCCTCAATCCAGCGGACCTTCCTTCCCGCGGCCTGCTGCCGGCTCTGCGGCCTCTTCCGCGTCTTCGC
CTTCGCCCTCAGACGAGTCGGATCTCCCTTTGGGCCGCCTCCCCGCATCGATACCGTCGACTCGCTGATC
AGCCTCGACTGTGCCTTCTAGTTGCCAGCCATCTGTTGTTTGCCCCTCCCCCGTGCCTTCCTTGACCCTG
GAAGGTGCCACTCCCACTGTCCTTTCCTAATAAAATGAGGAAATTGCATCGCATTGTCTGAGTAGGTGTC
ATTCTATTCTGGGGGGTGGGGTGGGGCAGGACAGCAAGGGGGAGGATTGGGAAGACAATAGCAGGCATGC
TGGGGATGCGGTGGGCTCTATGGCTTCTGAGGCGGAAAGAACCAGCTGGGGCTCGACTAGAGCATGGCTA
CGTAGATAAGTAGCATGGCGGGTTAATCATTAACTACAAGGAACCCCTAGTGATGGAGTTGGCCACTCCC
TCTCTGCGCGCTCGCTCGCTCACTGAGGCCGGGCGACCAAAGGTCGCCCGACGCCCGGGCGGCCTCAGTG
AGCGAGCGAGCGCGCAGAGCTTTTTGCAAAAGCCTAGGCCTCCAAAAAAGCCTCCTCACTACTTCTGGAA
TAGCTCAGAGGCCGAGGCGGCCTCGGCCTCTGCATAAATAAAAAAAATTAGTCAGCCATGGGGCGGAGAA
TGGGCGGAACTGGGCGGAGTTAGGGGCGGGATGGGCGGAGTTAGGGGCGGGACTATGGTTGCTGACTAAT
TGAGATGCATGCTTTGCATACTTCTGCCTGCTGGGGAGCCTGGGGACTTTCCACACCTGGTTGCTGACTA
ATTGAGATGCATGCTTTGCATACTTCTGCCTGCTGGGGAGCCTGGGGACTTTCCACACCCTAACTGACAC
ACATTCCACAGCTGCATTAATGAATCGGCCAACGCGCGGGGAGAGGCGGTTTGCGTATTGGGCGCTCTTC
CGCTTCCTCGCTCACTGACTCGCTGCGCTCGGTCGTTCGGCTGCGGCGAGCGGTATCAGCTCACTCAAAG
GCGGTAATACGGTTATCCACAGAATCAGGGGATAACGCAGGAAAGAACATGTGAGCAAAAGGCCAGCAAA
AGGCCAGGAACCGTAAAAAGGCCGCGTTGCTGGCGTTTTTCCATAGGCTCCGCCCCCCTGACGAGCATCA
CAAAAATCGACGCTCAAGTCAGAGGTGGCGAAACCCGACAGGACTATAAAGATACCAGGCGTTTCCCCCT
GGAAGCTCCCTCGTGCGCTCTCCTGTTCCGACCCTGCCGCTTACCGGATACCTGTCCGCCTTTCTCCCTT
CGGGAAGCGTGGCGCTTTCTCATAGCTCACGCTGTAGGTATCTCAGTTCGGTGTAGGTCGTTCGCTCCAA
GCTGGGCTGTGTGCACGAACCCCCCGTTCAGCCCGACCGCTGCGCCTTATCCGGTAACTATCGTCTTGAG
TCCAACCCGGTAAGACACGACTTATCGCCACTGGCAGCAGCCACTGGTAACAGGATTAGCAGAGCGAGGT
ATGTAGGCGGTGCTACAGAGTTCTTGAAGTGGTGGCCTAACTACGGCTACACTAGAAGAACAGTATTTGG
TATCTGCGCTCTGCTGAAGCCAGTTACCTTCGGAAAAAGAGTTGGTAGCTCTTGATCCGGCAAACAAACC
ACCGCTGGTAGCGGTGGTTTTTTTGTTTGCAAGCAGCAGATTACGCGCAGAAAAAAAGGATCTCAAGAAG
ATCCTTTGATCTTTTCTACGGGGTCTGACGCTCAGTGGAACGAAAACTCACGTTAAGGGATTTTGGTCAT
GAGATTATCAAAAAGGATCTTCACCTAGATCCTTTTAAATTAAAAATGAAGTTTTAAATCAATCTAAAGT
ATATATGAGTAAACTTGGTCTGACAGTTACCAATGCTTAATCAGTGAGGCACCTATCTCAGCGATCTGTC
TATTTCGTTCATCCATAGTTGCCTGACTCCCCGTCGTGTAGATAACTACGATACGGGAGGGCTTACCATC
TGGCCCCAGTGCTGCAATGATACCGCGAGACCCACGCTCACCGGCTCCAGATTTATCAGCAATAAACCAG
CCAGCCGGAAGGGCCGAGCGCAGAAGTGGTCCTGCAACTTTATCCGCCTCCATCCAGTCTATTAATTGTT
GCCGGGAAGCTAGAGTAAGTAGTTCGCCAGTTAATAGTTTGCGCAACGTTGTTGCCATTGCTACAGGCAT
CGTGGTGTCACGCTCGTCGTTTGGTATGGCTTCATTCAGCTCCGGTTCCCAACGATCAAGGCGAGTTACA
TGATCCCCCATGTTGTGCAAAAAAGCGGTTAGCTCCTTCGGTCCTCCGATCGTTGTCAGAAGTAAGTTGG
CCGCAGTGTTATCACTCATGGTTATGGCAGCACTGCATAATTCTCTTACTGTCATGCCATCCGTAAGATG
CTTTTCTGTGACTGGTGAGTACTCAACCAAGTCATTCTGAGAATAGTGTATGCGGCGACCGAGTTGCTCT
TGCCCGGCGTCAATACGGGATAATACCGCGCCACATAGCAGAACTTTAAAAGTGCTCATCATTGGAAAAC
GTTCTTCGGGGCGAAAACTCTCAAGGATCTTACCGCTGTTGAGATCCAGTTCGATGTAACCCACTCGTGC
ACCCAACTGATCTTCAGCATCTTTTACTTTCACCAGCGTTTCTGGGTGAGCAAAAACAGGAAGGCAAAAT
GCCGCAAAAAAGGGAATAAGGGCGACACGGAAATGTTGAATACTCATACTCTTCCTTTTTCAATATTATT
GAAGCATTTATCAGGGTTATTGTCTCATGAGCGGATACATATTTGAATGTATTTAGAAAAATAAACAAAT
AGGGGTTCCGCGCACATTTCCCCGAAAAGTGCCACCTGACGTCTAAGAAACCATTATTATCATGACATTA
ACCTATAAAAATAGGCGTATCACGAGGCCCTTTCGTCTCGCGCGTTTCGGTGATGACGGTGAAAACCTCT
GACACATGCAGCTCCCGGAGACGGTCACAGCTTGTCTGTAAGCGGATGCCGGGAGCAGACAAGCCCGTCA
GGGCGCGTCAGCGGGTGTTGGCGGGTGTCGGGGCTGGCTTAACTATGCGGCATCAGAGCAGATTGTACTG
AGAGTGCACCATTCGACGCTCTCCCTTATGCGACTCCTGCATTAGGAAGCAGCCCAGTAGTAGGTTGAGG
CCGTTGAGCACCGCCGCCGCAAGGAATGGTGCATGCAAGGAGATGGCGCCCAACAGTCCCCCGGCCACGG
GGCCTGCCACCATACCCACGCCGAAACAAGCGCTCATGAGCCCGAAGTGGCGAGCCCGATCTTCCCCATC
GGTGATGTCGGCGATATAGGCGCCAGCAACCGCACCTGTGGCGCCGGTGATGCCGGCCACGATGCGTCCG
GCGTAGAGGATCTGGCTAGCGATGACCCTGCTGATTGGTTCGCTGACCATTTCCGGGTGCGGGACGGCGT
TACCAGAAACTCAGAAGGTTCGTCCAACCAAACCGACTCTGACGGCAGTTTACGAGAGAGATGATAGGGT
CTGCTTCAGTAAGCCAGATGCTACACAATTAGGCTTGTACATATTGTCGTTAGAACGCGGCTACAATTAA
TACATAACCTTATGTATCATACACATACGATTTAGGTGACACTATAGAATACACGGAATTAATTC
Features (pLannotate 1.2.2; 26 found; start..end, strand, type, name):
      2..133     -  repeat_region  AAV2 ITR (fragment): inverted terminal repeat of adeno-associated virus serotype 2 inverted
    191..439     +  CDS            (3-F)Tyr-EGFP (fragment): (3-F)Tyr-EGFP is a basic (constitutively fluorescent) green fluorescent protein published in 2004, derived from Aequorea victoria.
    457..483     -  misc_feature   MCS (fragment): pBluescript multiple cloning site
    484..508     +  protein_bind   attB1: mutant version of attB; recombination site for the Gateway® BP reaction BP Clonase™
    767..787     -  protein_bind   attB4: mutant version of attB; core recombination site for the Gateway® BP reaction BP Clonase™
    788..815     +  misc_feature   pause site (fragment): RNA polymerase II transcriptional pause signal from the human α2 globin gene
    928..948     +  protein_bind   attB3: mutant version of attB; core recombination site for the Gateway® BP reaction BP Clonase™
    975..993     +  promoter       T3 promoter: promoter for bacteriophage T3 RNA polymerase
   1057..1075    -  promoter       T7 promoter: promoter for bacteriophage T7 RNA polymerase
   1102..1122    -  protein_bind   attB2: mutant version of attB; core recombination site for the Gateway® BP reaction BP Clonase™
   1208..2860    +  CDS            luciferase: firefly luciferase synthetic luc2 version of the luciferase gene
   2864..2888    +  misc_feature   MCS (fragment): pBluescript multiple cloning site
   2888..3476    +  misc_feature   WPRE: woodchuck hepatitis virus posttranscriptional regulatory element
   3509..3733    +  polyA_signal   bGH poly(A) signal: bovine growth hormone polyadenylation signal
   3737..3758    +  promoter       SV40 promoter (fragment): SV40 enhancer and early promoter
   3819..3910    +  repeat_region  AAV2 ITR (fragment): inverted terminal repeat of adeno-associated virus serotype 2 inverted
   3910..3939    -  repeat_region  AAV2 ITR (fragment): inverted terminal repeat of adeno-associated virus serotype 2 inverted
   3943..4272    -  promoter       SV40 promoter: SV40 enhancer and early promoter
   4279..4335    -  CDS            lacI (fragment): lac repressor; lacI; The lac repressor binds to the lac operator to inhibit transcription in E. coli. This inhibition can be relieved by adding lactose or isopropyl-β-D-thiogalactopyranoside (IPTG).
   4518..5106    -  rep_origin     ori: high-copy-number ColE1/pMB1/pBR322/pUC origin of replication
   5277..6137    -  CDS            AmpR: β-lactamase; bla; confers resistance to ampicillin, carbenicillin, and related antibiotics
   6138..6242    -  promoter       AmpR promoter: bla
   6337..6372    +  CDS            rop (fragment): Rop protein, which maintains plasmids at low copy number; rop
   6474..6522    +  misc_feature   bom (fragment): basis of mobility region from pBR322
   6523..6802    -  CDS            TcR (fragment): tetracycline efflux protein; tet; confers resistance to tetracycline
   7030..7048    +  promoter       SP6 promoter: promoter for bacteriophage SP6 RNA polymerase
