[The description below was written by a language model from this plasmid's Addgene catalogue record and pLannotate feature annotations shown in this document.]
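Description:
pAAV_GR-RE_MLPmin_BC1094-luc2 is an AAV transfer plasmid for mammalian cells that carries a synthetic glucocorticoid receptor (GR) pathway sensor between AAV2 inverted terminal repeats. It is propagated in E. coli through a high-copy ColE1/pUC-type origin and selected with ampicillin via the β-lactamase gene. The backbone also contains short, presumably non-functional remnants of lacI, rop, bom and the tetracycline resistance gene, along with an SV40 promoter and an SP6 promoter outside the ITR-flanked region.

According to the catalogue entry, the payload is a cluster of twelve GR response elements joined to an MLP minimal promoter, which drives transcription of a unique barcode (BC1094) followed by the firefly luciferase gene luc2. The response elements, minimal promoter and barcode are not annotated individually in the feature table. However, the multisite Gateway scars (attB1, attB4, attB3, attB2) upstream of luc2 are consistent with modular assembly of these parts, and the T3 and T7 promoter sequences between attB3 and attB2 probably flank the barcode. A fragment of an RNA polymerase II pause site lies between attB4 and attB3, and a partial EGFP-like sequence sits near the left ITR, with no function stated for it. Downstream of luc2, a WPRE enhances transcript expression and a bGH polyadenylation signal terminates the message.

When activated GR binds the response elements, both luciferase and the barcoded RNA are produced. Pathway activity can therefore be read by luminescence or, in pooled format, by barcode quantification. The record links the construct to a multiplexed cell-based platform for profiling the efficacy, potency and side effects of drugs across targets and pathways.
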