Addgene plasmid #227114: pAAV_GR-RE_MLPmin_BC1094-luc2
Purpose: Glucocorticoid receptor response element for luciferase and barcode assays; barcode BC1094
Depositing lab: Michael Wehr. Depositing organization: Systasy Bioscience GmbH. Publication: Polypharmacological profiling across protein target families and cellular pathways using the multiplexed cell-based assay platform safetyProfiler reveals efficacy, potency and side effects of drugs. Popovic L, Brankatschk B, Palladino G, Rossner MJ, Wehr MC. Biomed Pharmacother. 2024 Nov;180:117523. doi: 10.1016/j.biopha.2024.117523. Epub 2024 Oct 14. PubMed 39405910.
Backbone
  Vector backbone: pAAV
  Vector type: Mammalian Expression, AAV
Growth in bacteria
  Bacterial resistance: Ampicillin, 100 μg/mL
  Growth temperature: 37°C
  Growth strain: NEB Stable
  Copy number: High Copy
Gene/Insert
  Gene/Insert name: 12x clustered GR response element linked to MLP minimal promoter driving barcode 1094 and a luciferase reporter gene
  Species: Synthetic
  Cloning method: Gateway Cloning
Terms and licenses: Academic/Nonprofit Terms; Industry Terms: Not Available to Industry
How to cite: pAAV_GR-RE_MLPmin_BC1094-luc2 was a gift from Michael Wehr (Addgene plasmid # 227114 ; http://n2t.net/addgene:227114 ; RRID:Addgene_227114)
